>Addgene plasmid #174531 | pKSB- 3xP3-GFPsv40 GGGG AAGA | addgene full sequence | sequence record 343226 | Addgene NGS Result
CTAAATTGTAAGCGTTAATATTTTGTTAAAATTCGCGTTAAATTTTTGTTAAATCAGCTCATTTTTTAAC
CAATAGGCCGAAATCGGCAAAATCCCTTATAAATCAAAAGAATAGACCGAGATAGGGT
[37 nt withheld, positions 129-165]
AAAGAACGTGGACTCCAACGTCAAAGG
[49 nt withheld, positions 193-241]
T
[91 nt withheld, positions 243-333]
G
[124 nt withheld, positions 335-458]
CCCATTCGCCATTCAGGCTGCGCAACTGTTGGGAAGGGCGATCGGTGCGGGCCTCTTCGCTATTACGCCA
GCTGGCGAAAGGGGGATGTGCTGCAAGGCGATTAAGTTGGGTAACGCCAGGGTTTTCCCAGTCACGACGT
TGTAAAACGACGGCCAGTGAATTGTAATACGACTCACTATAGGGCGAATTGGAGCTCCACCGCGGTGGCG
GCCGCTCTAGAACTAGTGGATCCCCCGGGCTGCAGGAATTCGATGGTCTCTGGGGATCTAATTCAATTAG
AGACTAATTCAATTAGAGCTAATTCAATTAGGATCCAAGCTTATCGATTTCGAACCCTCGACCGCCGGAG
TATAAATAGAGGCGCTTCGTCTACGGAGCGACAATTCAATTCAAACAAGCAAAGTGAACACGTCGCTAAG
CGAAAGCTAAGCAAATAAACAAGCGCAGCTGAACAAGCTAAACAATCGGGGTACCGCTAGAGTCGACGGT
ACCGCGGGCCCGGGATCCACCGGTCGCCACCATGGTGAGCAAGGGCGAGGAGCTGTTCACCGGGGTGGTG
CCCATCCTGGTCGAGCTGGACGGCGACGTAAACGGCCACAAGTTCAGCGTGTCCGGCGAGGGCGAGGGCG
ATGCCACCTACGGCAAGCTGACCCTGAAGTTCATCTGCACCACCGGCAAGCTGCCCGTGCCCTGGCCCAC
CCTCGTGACCACCCTGACCTACGGCGTGCAGTGCTTCAGCCGCTACCCCGACCACATGAAGCAGCACGAC
TTCTTCAAGTCCGCCATGCCCGAAGGCTACGTCCAGGAGCGCACCATCTTCTTCAAGGACGACGGCAACT
ACAAGACCCGCGCCGAGGTGAAGTTCGAGGGCGACACCCTGGTGAACCGCATCGAGCTGAAGGGCATCGA
CTTCAAGGAGGACGGCAACATCCTGGGGCACAAGCTGGAGTACAACTACAACAGCCACAACGTCTATATC
ATGGCCGACAAGCAGAAGAACGGCATCAAGGTGAACTTCAAGATCCGCCACAACATCGAGGACGGCAGCG
TGCAGCTCGCCGACCACTACCAGCAGAACACCCCCATCGGCGACGGCCCCGTGCTGCTGCCCGACAACCA
CTACCTGAGCACCCAGTCCGCCCTGAGCAAAGACCCCAACGAGAAGCGCGATCACATGGTCCTGCTGGAG
TTCGTGACCGCCGCCGGGATCACTCTCGGCATGGACGAGCTGTACAAGTAAAGCGGCCGCGACTCTAGAT
CAAATCAGCCATACCACATTTGTAGAGGTTTTACTTGCTTTAAAAAACCTCCCACACCTCCCCCTGAACC
TGAAACATAAAATGAATGCAATTGTTGTTGTTAACTTGTTTATTGCAGCTTATAATGGTTACAAATAAAG
CAATAGCATCACAAATTTCACAAATAAAGCATTTTTTTCACTGCATTCTAGTTGTGGTTTGTCCAAACTC
ATCAATGTATCTTAAAGATGAGACCATCAAGCTTATCGATACCGTCGACCTCGAGGGGGGGCCCGGTACC
AGCTTTTGTTCCCTTTAGTGAGGGTTAATTTCGAGCTTGGCGTAATCATGGTCATAGCTGTTTCCTGTGT
GAAATTGTTATCCGCTCACAATTCCACACAACATACGAGCCGGAAGCATAAAGTGTAAAGCCTGGGGTGC
CTAATGAGTGAGCTAACTCACATTAATTGCGTTGCGCTCACTGCCCGCTTTCCAGTCGGGAAACCTGTCG
TGCCAGCTGCATTAATGAATCGGCCAACGCGCGGGGAGAGGCGGTTTGCGTATTGGGCGCTCTTCCGCTT
CCTCGCTCACTGACTCGCTGCGCTCGGTCGTTCGGCTGCGGCGAGCGGTATCAGCTCACTCAAAGGCGGT
AATACGGTTATCCACAGAATCAGGGGATAACGCAGGAAAGAACATGTGAGCAAAAGGCCAGCAAAAGGCC
AGGAACCGTAAAAAGGCCGCGTTGCTGGCGTTTTTCCATAGGCTCCGCCCCCCTGACGAGCATCACAAAA
ATCGACGCTCAAGTCAGAGGTGGCGAAACCCGACAGGACTATAAAGATACCAGGCGTTTCCCCCTGGAAG
CTCCCTCGTGCGCTCTCCTGTTCCGACCCTGCCGCTTACCGGATACCTGTCCGCCTTTCTCCCTTCGGGA
AGCGTGGCGCTTTCTCATAGCTCACGCTGTAGGTATCTCAGTTCGGTGTAGGTCGTTCGCTCCAAGCTGG
GCTGTGTGCACGAACCCCCCGTTCAGCCCGACCGCTGCGCCTTATCCGGTAACTATCGTCTTGAGTCCAA
CCCGGTAAGACACGACTTATCGCCACTGGCAGCAGCCACTGGTAACAGGATTAGCAGAGCGAGGTATGTA
GGCGGTGCTACAGAGTTCTTGAAGTGGTGGCCTAACTACGGCTACACTAGAAGAACAGTATTTGGTATCT
GCGCTCTGCTGAAGCCAGTTACCTTCGGAAAAAGAGTTGGTAGCTCTTGATCCGGCAAACAAACCACCGC
TGGTAGCGGTGGTTTTTTTGTTTGCAAGCAGCAGATTACGCGCAGAAAAAAAGGATCTCAAGAAGATCCT
TTGATCTTTTCTACGGGGTCTGACGCTCAGTGGAACGAAAACTCACGTTAAGGGATTTTGGTCATGAGAT
TATCAAAAAGGATCTTCACCTAGATCCTTTTAAATTAAAAATGAAGTTTTAAATCAATCTAAAGTATATA
TGAGTAAACTTGGTCTGACAGTTACCAATGCTTAATCAGTGAGGCACCTATCTCAGCGATCTGTCTATTT
CGTTCATCCATAGTTGCCTGACTCCCCGTCGTGTAGATAACTACGATACGGGAGGGCTTACCATCTGGCC
CCAGTGCTGCAATGATACCGCGAGATCCACGCTCACCGGCTCCAGATTTATCAGCAATAAACCAGCCAGC
CGGAAGGGCCGAGCGCAGAAGTGGTCCTGCAACTTTATCCGCCTCCATCCAGTCTATTAATTGTTGCCGG
GAAGCTAGAGTAAGTAGTTCGCCAGTTAATAGTTTGCGCAACGTTGTTGCCATTGCTACAGGCATCGTGG
TGTCACGCTCGTCGTTTGGTATGGCTTCATTCAGCTCCGGTTCCCAACGATCAAGGCGAGTTACATGATC
CCCCATGTTGTGCAAAAAAGCGGTTAGCTCCTTCGGTCCTCCGATCGTTGTCAGAAGTAAGTTGGCCGCA
GTGTTATCACTCATGGTTATGGCAGCACTGCATAATTCTCTTACTGTCATGCCATCCGTAAGATGCTTTT
CTGTGACTGGTGAGTACTCAACCAAGTCATTCTGAGAATAGTGTATGCGGCGACCGAGTTGCTCTTGCCC
GGCGTCAATACGGGATAATACCGCGCCACATAGCAGAACTTTAAAAGTGCTCATCATTGGAAAACGTTCT
TCGGGGCGAAAACTCTCAAGGATCTTACCGCTGTTGAGATCCAGTTCGATGTAACCCACTCGTGCACCCA
ACTGATCTTCAGCATCTTTTACTTTCACCAGCGTTTCTGGGTGAGCAAAAACAGGAAGGCAAAATGCCGC
AAAAAAGGGAATAAGGGCGACACGGAAATGTTGAATACTCATACTCTTCCTTTTTCAATATTATTGAAGC
ATTTATCAGGGTTATTGTCTCATGAGCGGATACATATTTGAATGTATTTAGAAAAATAAACAAATAGGGG
TTCCGCGCACATTTCCCCGAAAAGTGCCAC
Features (pLannotate 1.2.2; 18 found; start..end, strand, type, name):
     30..458     -  rep_origin     f1 ori (sequence partly withheld): f1 bacteriophage origin of replication; arrow indicates direction of (+) strand synthesis
    463..620     -  CDS            lacZα (fragment): LacZα fragment of β-galactosidase; lacZ fragment
    623..641     +  promoter       T7 promoter: promoter for bacteriophage T7 RNA polymerase
    650..712     +  misc_feature   MCS (fragment): pBluescript multiple cloning site
    803..925     +  promoter       hsp70 promoter (fragment): Drosophila melanogaster hsp70Bb promoter
    939..972     +  misc_feature   MCS (fragment): multiple cloning site
    980..1699    +  CDS            EGFP: the original enhanced GFP (Yang et al., 1996) mammalian codon-optimized
   1721..1798    +  CDS            large T antigen (fragment): large T antigen from SV40 (simian virus 40)
   1821..1942    +  polyA_signal   SV40 poly(A) signal: SV40 polyadenylation signal
   1954..1998    +  misc_feature   MCS (fragment): pBluescript multiple cloning site
   2010..2028    -  promoter       T3 promoter: promoter for bacteriophage T3 RNA polymerase
   2073..2089    -  protein_bind   lac operator: The lac repressor binds to the lac operator to inhibit transcription in E. coli. This inhibition can be relieved by adding lactose or isopropyl-β-D-thiogalactopyranoside (IPTG). lac repressor encoded by lacI
   2097..2127    -  promoter       lac promoter: promoter for the E. coli lac operon
   2142..2163    -  protein_bind   CAP binding site: CAP binding activates transcription in the presence of cAMP. E. coli catabolite activator protein
   2176..2268    -  CDS            lacI (fragment): lac repressor; lacI; The lac repressor binds to the lac operator to inhibit transcription in E. coli. This inhibition can be relieved by adding lactose or isopropyl-β-D-thiogalactopyranoside (IPTG).
   2451..3039    -  rep_origin     ori: high-copy-number ColE1/pMB1/pBR322/pUC origin of replication
   3210..4070    -  CDS            AmpR: β-lactamase; bla; confers resistance to ampicillin, carbenicillin, and related antibiotics
   4071..4175    -  promoter       AmpR promoter: bla
