[The description below was written by a language model from this plasmid's Addgene catalogue record and pLannotate feature annotations shown in this document.]
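Description:
pKSB- 3xP3-GFPsv40 GGGG AAGA is a small (about 4.2 kb) pBluescript-type cloning plasmid that carries a modular fluorescent marker cassette for building gene knock-in constructs for mosquitoes. The pKSB- backbone provides a high-copy ColE1/pUC origin, an ampicillin resistance gene (β-lactamase with its own promoter) for selection in E. coli, and an f1 phage origin. It also retains the usual pBluescript elements around the cloning site: remnants of lacZα and the lac promoter/operator, T7 and T3 promoters, and M13 primer sites used for sequencing the insert.

The roughly 1.25 kb synthetic insert is catalogued as a "3xP3-GFP BsaI cassette". The 3xP3 promoter is an artificial Pax6-responsive element placed on a minimal core promoter, which is annotated here as a fragment of the Drosophila hsp70 promoter. It typically drives expression in the eyes and parts of the nervous system of insects, so transgenic larvae and adults can be screened by fluorescence. This promoter drives EGFP, followed by SV40 3' sequences: a short fragment of the large T antigen region and the SV40 polyadenylation signal.

The BsaI designation and the four-base tags in the name (GGGG, AAGA) suggest that the cassette is released with defined overhangs for Golden Gate-style assembly into larger donor plasmids, although the record does not describe the sites explicitly. The depositor comment mentions a Tub56D terminator chosen as an alternative to SV40. However, both the plasmid name and the sequence annotation indicate an SV40 terminator, so that comment may refer to a sibling construct.
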