Addgene plasmid #174531: pKSB- 3xP3-GFPsv40 GGGG AAGA
Purpose: 3xP3-GFP fluorescence marker cassette for gene knock-in in mosquitoes
Depositing lab: Eric Marois. Depositing organization: CNRS UPR 9022, INSERM U1257, Réponse immunitaire chez le moustique anophèle vecteur du paludisme.
Backbone
  Vector backbone: pKSB-
  Backbone size w/o insert (bp): 2961
  Total vector size (bp): 4200
  Vector type: Insect Expression
Growth in bacteria
  Bacterial resistance: Ampicillin, 100 μg/mL
  Growth temperature: 37°C
  Growth strain: DH5alpha
  Copy number: High Copy
Gene/Insert
  Gene/Insert name: 3xP3-GFP BsaI cassette
  Species: Synthetic
  Insert size (bp): 1247
  Promoter: 3xP3
  Cloning method: Ligation Independent Cloning
  Sequencing primers: 5′ M13F; 3′ M13R
Terms and licenses: Academic/Nonprofit Terms; Industry Terms: Not Available to Industry
Depositor comments: The Tub56D terminator was chosen as an alternative to SV40
How to cite: pKSB- 3xP3-GFPsv40 GGGG AAGA was a gift from Eric Marois (Addgene plasmid # 174531 ; http://n2t.net/addgene:174531 ; RRID:Addgene_174531)
